Addgene plasmid #57597: tdEos-CENPA-C-22
Purpose: Localization: Nucleus, Excitation: 505 / 569, Emission: 516 / 581
Depositing lab: Michael Davidson. Depositing organization: Florida State University, Tallahassee.
Backbone
  Vector backbone: tdEos-C1
  Backbone size w/o insert (bp): 4750
  Vector type: Mammalian Expression
  Selectable markers: Neomycin (select with G418)
Growth in bacteria
  Bacterial resistance: Kanamycin, 50 μg/mL
  Growth temperature: 37°C
  Growth strain: DH5alpha
  Copy number: High Copy
Gene/Insert
  Gene/Insert name: CENPA (alt name: NM_001809)
  Species: H. sapiens (human)
  Mutation: Please see Depositor Comments
  Entrez Gene: CENPA (a.k.a. CENP-A, CenH3)
  Promoter: CMV
  Tag / fusion protein: tdEos (N terminal on backbone)
  Cloning method: Unknown
  Sequencing primers: 5′ CMV-F; 3′ SV40pA-R
Terms and licenses: Academic/Nonprofit Terms; Industry Terms
Depositor comments: . Excitation = 505 / 569; Emission = 516 / 581 Addgene NGS found that the second subunit of tdEos is truncated, and missing the last 14 C-terminal amino acids
How to cite: tdEos-CENPA-C-22 was a gift from Michael Davidson (Addgene plasmid # 57597 ; http://n2t.net/addgene:57597 ; RRID:Addgene_57597)
