[The description below was written by a language model from this plasmid's Addgene catalogue record.]
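Description:
tdEos-CENPA-C-22 is a mammalian expression plasmid built on the tdEos-C1 backbone (about 4.75 kb without the insert). It encodes human CENPA (CENP-A/CenH3, the centromere-specific histone H3 variant) fused to the photoconvertible fluorescent protein tdEos. Expression is driven by the CMV promoter, a strong constitutive promoter in most mammalian cell lines. The tag is supplied by the backbone and sits at the N terminus of the fusion, so CENPA is joined to the C-terminal end of tdEos. The "22" in the name probably refers to a linker length, but the record does not state this. The 3′ sequencing primer is directed against an SV40 polyadenylation signal, which implies that such a signal lies downstream of the insert. The plasmid is maintained at high copy number in E. coli under kanamycin selection, and a neomycin resistance marker allows G418 selection of stably transfected mammalian cells. No feature table is provided, so the origins of replication and exact junctions are not documented here.

The construct serves as a fluorescent localization marker for the nucleus. tdEos is a tandem dimer of Eos that behaves as a single tagging unit. It emits green light (excitation 505 nm, emission 516 nm) until photoconversion, after which it emits red light (excitation 569 nm, emission 581 nm). This property suits it to tracking a highlighted protein population and to photoactivation-based super-resolution imaging. The mutation field points to the depositor comments, which report a repository sequencing result: the second tdEos subunit is truncated and lacks its last 14 C-terminal amino acids. The record does not say whether this truncation affects fluorescence or photoconversion.
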