>Addgene plasmid #57597 | tdEos-CENPA-C-22 | depositor partial sequence | sequence record 88746 | insert sequence
AGCAATGGTTAAGTGAAACGTCAGATCCGCTAGCGCTACCGGTCGGCCACCATGAGTGCGATTAAGCCAG
ACATGAAGATCAACCTCCGTATGGAAGGCAACGTAAACGGGCACCACTTTGTGATCGACGGAGATGGTAC
AGGCAAGCCTTTTGAGGGAAAACAGAGTATGGATCTTGAAGTCAAAGAGGGCGGACCTCTGCCTTTTGCC
TTTGATATCCTGACCACTGCATTCCATTACGGCAACAGGGTATTCGCCGAATATCCAGACCACATACAAG
ACTATTTTAAGCAGTCGTTTCCTAAGGGGTATTCGTGGGAACGAAGCTTGACTTTCGAAGACGGGGGCAT
TTGCATTGCCAGAAACGACATAACAATGGAAGGGGACACTTTCTATAATAAAGTTCGATTTCACGGTGTA
AACTTTCCCGCCAATGGTCCAGTTATGCAGAAGAAGACGCTGAAATGGGAGCCCTCCACTGAGAAAATGT
ATGTGCGTGATGGAGTGCTGACTGGTGATATTCGCATGGCTTTGTTGCTTGAAGGAAATGCCCATTACCG
ATGTGACTTCAGAACTACTTACAAAGCTAAGGAGAAGGGTGTCAAGTTACCAGGCTACCACTTTGTGGAC
CACTGCATTGAGATTTTAAGCCATGACAAAGATTACAACAAGGTTAAGCTGTATGAGCATGCTGTTGCTC
ATTCTGGATTGCCTGACAATGCCAGACGATCCGGTAGCGGTCACGGTACTGGTTCTACTGGTTCTGGTTC
TTCTGAGAGTGCGATTAAGCCAGACATGAAGATCAACCTCCGTATGGAAGGCAACGTAAACGGGCACCAC
TTTGTGATCGACGGAGATGGTACAGGCAAGCCTTTTGAGGGAAAACAGAGTATGGATCTTGAAGTCAAAG
AGGGCGGACCTCTGCCTTTTGCCTTTGATATCCTGACCACTGCATTCCATTACGGCAACAGGTATCGCCG
AATATCCAGACCACATACAAGACTATTTAGCAGTCGTTCCTAAGGGTATTCGTGGGAACGAGCTGACTTT
CGAGACGGGGCATTGCATGCAGAACGACTACATGAGGGACCTTTCTATAATAAGGTCGATTCACGTGTAA
CTTTCCGCATGTCAGTTAGCAGAAAAGACGCTGATGAGCCTCACTGAAAATTATGCGTATGCAGCTACTG
GTATGCCATGCTGTGCCTGAGGAAATGCC
