LOCUS       Exported 5790 bp ds-DNA circular SYN 13-MAY-2021
DEFINITION  Localization: Nucleus, Excitation: 505 / 569, Emission: 516 / 581.
ACCESSION   .
VERSION     .
KEYWORDS    tdEos-CENPA-C-22
SOURCE      synthetic DNA construct
  ORGANISM  synthetic DNA construct
REFERENCE   1 (bases 1 to 5790)
  TITLE     Davidson Photoactivatable Fluorescent Proteins
REFERENCE   2 (bases 1 to 5790)
  AUTHORS   .
  TITLE     Direct Submission
  JOURNAL   Exported May 13, 2021 from SnapGene Server 1.1.58
            http://www.snapgene.com
FEATURES             Location/Qualifiers
     source          1..5790
                     /organism="synthetic DNA construct"
                     /mol_type="other DNA"
     enhancer        1..304
                     /label=CMV enhancer
                     /note="human cytomegalovirus immediate early enhancer"
     promoter        305..508
                     /label=CMV promoter
                     /note="human cytomegalovirus (CMV) immediate early
                     promoter"
     primer_bind     459..479
                     /label=CMV-F
                     /note="Human CMV immediate early promoter, forward primer"
     CDS             553..1230
                     /codon_start=1
                     /product="green-to-red photoswitchable fluorescent protein
                     (Wiedenmann et al., 2004)"
                     /label=EosFP
                     /translation="MSAIKPDMKINLRMEGNVNGHHFVIDGDGTGKPFEGKQSMDLEVK
                     EGGPLPFAFDILTTAFHYGNRVFAEYPDHIQDYFKQSFPKGYSWERSLTFEDGGICIAR
                     NDITMEGDTFYNKVRFHGVNFPANGPVMQKKTLKWEPSTEKMYVRDGVLTGDIRMALLL
                     EGNAHYRCDFRTTYKAKEKGVKLPGYHFVDHCIEILSHDKDYNKVKLYEHAVAHSGLPD
                     NARR"
     polyA_signal    2518..2639
                     /label=SV40 poly(A) signal
                     /note="SV40 polyadenylation signal"
     primer_bind     complement(2555..2574)
                     /label=SV40pA-R
                     /note="SV40 polyA, reverse primer"
     primer_bind     2609..2628
                     /label=EBV-rev
                     /note="SV40 polyA terminator, reverse primer"
     rep_origin      complement(2646..3101)
                     /direction=LEFT
                     /label=f1 ori
                     /note="f1 bacteriophage origin of replication; arrow
                     indicates direction of (+) strand synthesis"
     primer_bind     complement(2783..2804)
                     /label=F1ori-F
                     /note="F1 origin, forward primer"
     primer_bind     2995..3014
                     /label=F1ori-R
                     /note="F1 origin, reverse primer"
     promoter        3128..3232
                     /gene="bla"
                     /label=AmpR promoter
     promoter        3234..3591
                     /label=SV40 promoter
                     /note="SV40 enhancer and early promoter"
     primer_bind     complement(3257..3277)
                     /label=pBABE 3'
                     /note="SV40 enhancer, reverse primer for pBABE vectors"
     rep_origin      3442..3577
                     /label=SV40 ori
                     /note="SV40 origin of replication"
     primer_bind     3504..3523
                     /label=SV40pro-F
                     /note="SV40 promoter/origin, forward primer"
     CDS             3626..4420
                     /codon_start=1
                     /gene="aph(3')-II (or nptII)"
                     /product="aminoglycoside phosphotransferase from Tn5"
                     /label=NeoR/KanR
                     /note="confers resistance to neomycin, kanamycin, and G418
                     (Geneticin(R))"
                     /translation="MIEQDGLHAGSPAAWVERLFGYDWAQQTIGCSDAAVFRLSAQGRP
                     VLFVKTDLSGALNELQDEAARLSWLATTGVPCAAVLDVVTEAGRDWLLLGEVPGQDLLS
                     SHLAPAEKVSIMADAMRRLHTLDPATCPFDHQAKHRIERARTRMEAGLVDQDDLDEEHQ
                     GLAPAELFARLKASMPDGEDLVVTHGDACLPNIMVENGRFSGFIDCGRLGVADRYQDIA
                     LATRDIAEELGGEWADRFLVLYGIAAPDSQRIAFYRLLDEFF"
     primer_bind     complement(3680..3699)
                     /label=Neo-R
                     /note="Neomycin resistance gene, reverse primer"
     primer_bind     4290..4309
                     /label=Neo-F
                     /note="Neomycin resistance gene, forward primer"
     primer_bind     complement(4608..4627)
                     /label=TK-pA-R
                     /note="Thymidine kinase polyA, reverse primer"
     polyA_signal    4652..4699
                     /label=HSV TK poly(A) signal
                     /note="herpes simplex virus thymidine kinase
                     polyadenylation signal (Cole and Stacy, 1985)"
     rep_origin      5028..5616
                     /direction=RIGHT
                     /label=ori
                     /note="high-copy-number ColE1/pMB1/pBR322/pUC origin of
                     replication"
     primer_bind     5517..5536
                     /label=pBR322ori-F
                     /note="pBR322 origin, forward primer"
ORIGIN
        1 cgttacataa cttacggtaa atggcccgcc tggctgaccg cccaacgacc cccgcccatt
       61 gacgtcaata atgacgtatg ttcccatagt aacgccaata gggactttcc attgacgtca
      121 atgggtggag tatttacggt aaactgccca cttggcagta catcaagtgt atcatatgcc
      181 aagtacgccc cctattgacg tcaatgacgg taaatggccc gcctggcatt atgcccagta
      241 catgacctta tgggactttc ctacttggca gtacatctac gtattagtca tcgctattac
      301 catggtgatg cggttttggc agtacatcaa tgggcgtgga tagcggtttg actcacgggg
      361 atttccaagt ctccacccca ttgacgtcaa tgggagtttg ttttggcacc aaaatcaacg
      421 ggactttcca aaatgtcgta acaactccgc cccattgacg caaatgggcg gtaggcgtgt
      481 acggtgggag gtctatataa gcagagctgg tttagtgaac cgtcagatcc gctagcgcta
      541 ccggtcgcca ccatgagtgc gattaagcca gacatgaaga tcaacctccg tatggaaggc
      601 aacgtaaacg ggcaccactt tgtgatcgac ggagatggta caggcaagcc ttttgaggga
      661 aaacagagta tggatcttga agtcaaagag ggcggacctc tgccttttgc ctttgatatc
      721 ctgaccactg cattccatta cggcaacagg gtattcgccg aatatccaga ccacatacaa
      781 gactatttta agcagtcgtt tcctaagggg tattcgtggg aacgaagctt gactttcgaa
      841 gacgggggca tttgcattgc cagaaacgac ataacaatgg aaggggacac tttctataat
      901 aaagttcgat ttcacggtgt aaactttccc gccaatggtc cagttatgca gaagaagacg
      961 ctgaaatggg agccctccac tgagaaaatg tatgtgcgtg atggagtgct gactggtgat
     1021 attcgcatgg ctttgttgct tgaaggaaat gcccattacc gatgtgactt cagaactact
     1081 tacaaagcta aggagaaggg tgtcaagtta ccaggctacc actttgtgga ccactgcatt
     1141 gagattttaa gccatgacaa agattacaac aaggttaagc tgtatgagca tgctgttgct
     1201 cattctggat tgcctgacaa tgccagacga tccggtagcg gtcacggtac tggttctact
     1261 ggttctggtt cttctgagag tgcgattaag ccagacatga agatcaacct ccgtatggaa
     1321 ggcaacgtaa acgggcacca ctttgtgatc gacggagatg gtacaggcaa gccttttgag
     1381 ggaaaacaga gtatggatct tgaagtcaaa gagggcggac ctctgccttt tgcctttgat
     1441 atcctgacca ctgcattcca ttacggcaac agggtattcg ccgaatatcc agaccacata
     1501 caagactatt ttaagcagtc gtttcctaag gggtattcgt gggaacgaag cttgactttc
     1561 gaagacgggg gcatttgcat tgccagaaac gacataacaa tggaagggga cactttctat
     1621 aataaagttc gatttcacgg tgtaaacttt cccgccaatg gtccagttat gcagaagaag
     1681 acgctgaaat gggagccctc cactgagaaa atgtatgtgc gtgatggagt gctgactggt
     1741 gatattcgca tggctttgtt gcttgaagga aatgcccatt accgatgtga cttcagaact
     1801 acttacaaag ctaaggagaa gggtgtcaag ttaccaggct accactttgt ggaccactgc
     1861 attgagattt taagccatga caaagattac aacaaggtta agctgtatga ggcttcgaat
     1921 tctagcagtt ctagagtaag cagcagagta agtggcccgc gccgccggag ccgaaagccc
     1981 gaggccccga ggaggcgcag cccgagcccg accccgaccc ccggcccctc ccggcggggc
     2041 ccctccttag gcgcttcctc ccatcaacac agtcggcgga gacaaggttg gctaaaggag
     2101 atccgaaagc ttcagaagag cacacacctc ttgataagga agctgccctt cagccgcctg
     2161 gcaagagaaa tatgtgttaa attcactcgt ggtgtggact tcaattggca agcccaggcc
     2221 ctattggccc tacaagaggc agcagaagca tttctagttc atctctttga ggacgcctat
     2281 ctcctcacct tacatgcagg ccgagttact ctcttcccaa aggatgtgca actggcccgg
     2341 aggatccggg gccttgagga gggactcggc taaggtaccg cgggcccggg atccaccgga
     2401 tctagataac tgatcataat cagccatacc acatttgtag aggttttact tgctttaaaa
     2461 aacctcccac acctccccct gaacctgaaa cataaaatga atgcaattgt tgttgttaac
     2521 ttgtttattg cagcttataa tggttacaaa taaagcaata gcatcacaaa tttcacaaat
     2581 aaagcatttt tttcactgca ttctagttgt ggtttgtcca aactcatcaa tgtatcttaa
     2641 cgcgtaaatt gtaagcgtta atattttgtt aaaattcgcg ttaaattttt gttaaatcag
     2701 ctcatttttt aaccaatagg ccgaaatcgg caaaatccct tataaatcaa aagaatagac
     2761 cgagataggg ttgagtgttg ttccagtttg gaacaagagt ccactattaa agaacgtgga
     2821 ctccaacgtc aaaggnnnnn nnnnnnnnnn nnnnnnnnnn nnnnnnnnnn nnnnnnnnnn
     2881 nnnntnnnnn nnnnnnnnnn nnnnnnnnnn nnnnnnnnnn nnnnnnnnnn nnnnnnnnnn
     2941 nnnnnnnnnn nnnnnnnnnn nnnnnnnnnn nnnnnngnnn nnnnnnnnnn nnnnnnnnnn
     3001 nnnnnnnnnn nnnnnnnnnn nnnnnnnnnn nnnnnnnnnn nnnnnnnnnn nnnnnnnnnn
     3061 nnnnnnnnnn nnnnnnnnnn nnnnnnnnnn nnnnnnnnnn ncaggtggca cttttcgggg
     3121 aaatgtgcgc ggaaccccta tttgtttatt tttctaaata cattcaaata tgtatccgct
     3181 catgagacaa taaccctgat aaatgcttca ataatattga aaaaggaaga gtcctgaggc
     3241 ggaaagaacc agctgtggaa tgtgtgtcag ttagggtgtg gaaagtcccc aggctcccca
     3301 gcaggcagaa gtatgcaaag catgcatctc aattagtcag caaccaggtg tggaaagtcc
     3361 ccaggctccc cagcaggcag aagtatgcaa agcatgcatc tcaattagtc agcaaccata
     3421 gtcccgcccc taactccgcc catcccgccc ctaactccgc ccagttccgc ccattctccg
     3481 ccccatggct gactaatttt ttttatttat gcagaggccg aggccgcctc ggcctctgag
     3541 ctattccaga agtagtgagg aggctttttt ggaggcctag gcttttgcaa agatcgatca
     3601 agagacagga tgaggatcgt ttcgcatgat tgaacaagat ggattgcacg caggttctcc
     3661 ggccgcttgg gtggagaggc tattcggcta tgactgggca caacagacaa tcggctgctc
     3721 tgatgccgcc gtgttccggc tgtcagcgca ggggcgcccg gttctttttg tcaagaccga
     3781 cctgtccggt gccctgaatg aactgcaaga cgaggcagcg cggctatcgt ggctggccac
     3841 gacgggcgtt ccttgcgcag ctgtgctcga cgttgtcact gaagcgggaa gggactggct
     3901 gctattgggc gaagtgccgg ggcaggatct cctgtcatct caccttgctc ctgccgagaa
     3961 agtatccatc atggctgatg caatgcggcg gctgcatacg cttgatccgg ctacctgccc
     4021 attcgaccac caagcgaaac atcgcatcga gcgagcacgt actcggatgg aagccggtct
     4081 tgtcgatcag gatgatctgg acgaagagca tcaggggctc gcgccagccg aactgttcgc
     4141 caggctcaag gcgagcatgc ccgacggcga ggatctcgtc gtgacccatg gcgatgcctg
     4201 cttgccgaat atcatggtgg aaaatggccg cttttctgga ttcatcgact gtggccggct
     4261 gggtgtggcg gaccgctatc aggacatagc gttggctacc cgtgatattg ctgaagagct
     4321 tggcggcgaa tgggctgacc gcttcctcgt gctttacggt atcgccgctc ccgattcgca
     4381 gcgcatcgcc ttctatcgcc ttcttgacga gttcttctga gcgggactct ggggttcgaa
     4441 atgaccgacc aagcgacgcc caacctgcca tcacgagatt tcgattccac cgccgccttc
     4501 tatgaaaggt tgggcttcgg aatcgttttc cgggacgccg gctggatgat cctccagcgc
     4561 ggggatctca tgctggagtt cttcgcccac cctaggggga ggctaactga aacacggaag
     4621 gagacaatac cggaaggaac ccgcgctatg acggcaataa aaagacagaa taaaacgcac
     4681 ggtgttgggt cgtttgttca taaacgcggg gttcggtccc agggctggca ctctgtcgat
     4741 accccaccga gaccccattg gggccaatac gcccgcgttt cttccttttc cccaccccac
     4801 cccccaagtt cgggtgaagg cccagggctc gcagccaacg tcggggcggc aggccctgcc
     4861 atagcctcag gttactcata tatactttag attgatttaa aacttcattt ttaatttaaa
     4921 aggatctagg tgaagatcct ttttgataat ctcatgacca aaatccctta acgtgagttt
     4981 tcgttccact gagcgtcaga ccccgtagaa aagatcaaag gatcttcttg agatcctttt
     5041 tttctgcgcg taatctgctg cttgcaaaca aaaaaaccac cgctaccagc ggtggtttgt
     5101 ttgccggatc aagagctacc aactcttttt ccgaaggtaa ctggcttcag cagagcgcag
     5161 ataccaaata ctgttcttct agtgtagccg tagttaggcc accacttcaa gaactctgta
     5221 gcaccgccta catacctcgc tctgctaatc ctgttaccag tggctgctgc cagtggcgat
     5281 aagtcgtgtc ttaccgggtt ggactcaaga cgatagttac cggataaggc gcagcggtcg
     5341 ggctgaacgg ggggttcgtg cacacagccc agcttggagc gaacgaccta caccgaactg
     5401 agatacctac agcgtgagct atgagaaagc gccacgcttc ccgaagggag aaaggcggac
     5461 aggtatccgg taagcggcag ggtcggaaca ggagagcgca cgagggagct tccaggggga
     5521 aacgcctggt atctttatag tcctgtcggg tttcgccacc tctgacttga gcgtcgattt
     5581 ttgtgatgct cgtcaggggg gcggagccta tggaaaaacg ccagcaacgc ggccttttta
     5641 cggttcctgg ccttttgctg gccttttgct cacatgttct ttcctgcgtt atcccctgat
     5701 tctgtggata accgtattac cgccatgcat tagttattaa tagtaatcaa ttacggggtc
     5761 attagttcat agcccatata tggagttccg
//
